Addgene plasmid #12677: DsRed-rab9 WT
Depositing lab: Richard Pagano. Publication: Rab proteins mediate Golgi transport of caveola-internalized glycosphingolipids and correct lipid trafficking in Niemann-Pick C cells. Choudhury A, Dominguez M, Puri V, Sharma DK, Narita K, Wheatley CL, Marks DL, Pagano RE. J Clin Invest. 2002 Jun . 109(12):1541-50. 10.1172/JCI15420 PubMed 12070301.
Backbone
  Vector backbone: p-DsRed-C1
  Backbone manufacturer: Clontech
  Backbone size w/o insert (bp): 4700
  Vector type: Mammalian Expression
  Selectable markers: Neomycin (select with G418)
Growth in bacteria
  Bacterial resistance: Kanamycin, 50 μg/mL
  Growth temperature: 37°C
  Growth strain: DH5alpha
  Copy number: High Copy
Gene/Insert
  Gene/Insert name: RAB9 (Homo sapiens) (alt name: DsRed-rab9 wild type)
  Species: H. sapiens (human)
  Insert size (bp): 678
  GenBank ID: NM_004251
  Entrez Gene: RAB9A (a.k.a. RAB9)
  Tag / fusion protein: DsRed (N terminal on backbone); HA (N terminal on insert)
  Cloning method: Restriction Enzyme; 5′ cloning site BAMHI (not destroyed); 3′ cloning site BAMHI (not destroyed)
  Sequencing primers: 5′ DsRed1-C
Resource information
  A portion of this plasmid was derived from a plasmid made by: IMAGE Clone collection at ATCC
Terms and licenses: Academic/Nonprofit Terms; Industry Terms: Not Available to Industry
Depositor comments: This plasmid contains two tandem copies of the Rab9 gene.
How to cite: DsRed-rab9 WT was a gift from Richard Pagano (Addgene plasmid # 12677 ; http://n2t.net/addgene:12677 ; RRID:Addgene_12677)
