[The description below was written by a language model from this plasmid's Addgene catalogue record and pLannotate feature annotations shown in this document.]
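Description:
DsRed-rab9 WT is a mammalian expression plasmid built on the Clontech pDsRed-C1 backbone and encoding wild-type human RAB9A fused to the C-terminus of the red fluorescent protein DsRed. It is maintained in E. coli through a high-copy ColE1/pUC-type origin and also carries an f1 origin. A single Tn5 NeoR/KanR cassette provides both selections. A bacterial (bla-type) promoter drives it for kanamycin resistance in bacteria, and the SV40 early promoter, with an HSV TK polyadenylation signal, drives it for G418 selection of transfected mammalian cells.

The expression unit consists of the CMV immediate-early enhancer and promoter, the mammalian codon-optimised DsRed1 coding sequence, the multiple cloning site, and then the insert, followed by an SV40 poly(A) signal. The insert is an HA-tagged RAB9A fragment cloned into a BamHI site that is retained at both ends. Because that cloning was non-directional with a single enzyme, the plasmid carries two tandem copies of the insert. The depositor notes this, and the sequenced 6,030-nt record confirms it, showing two successive HA-tag/RAB9A units in the same orientation as DsRed. The record does not say whether a stop codon ends the first copy, so it does not establish whether the expressed product is DsRed-HA-Rab9 or a longer fusion.

RAB9A is a small GTPase involved in transport between endosomes and the trans-Golgi network. The associated publication concerns Rab-dependent Golgi delivery of caveola-internalised glycosphingolipids and correction of lipid trafficking in Niemann-Pick C cells. The construct therefore suits overexpressing wild-type Rab9 and visualising it by red fluorescence in cultured cells.
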