Features (pLannotate 1.2.2; 20 found; start..end, strand, type, name):
     68..371     +  enhancer       CMV enhancer: human cytomegalovirus immediate early enhancer
    372..575     +  promoter       CMV promoter: human cytomegalovirus (CMV) immediate early promoter
    620..1297    +  CDS            DsRed1: wild-type DsRed mammalian codon-optimized
   1301..1357    +  misc_feature   MCS: multiple cloning site
   1361..1377    +  CDS            3xHA (fragment): three tandem HA epitope tags
   1388..1414    +  CDS            3xHA (fragment): three tandem HA epitope tags
   1421..2020    +  CDS            RAB9A: RAB9A_HUMAN - Also known as RAB9. Experimental evidence at protein level: Swiss-Prot protein existence level 1. Involved in the transport of proteins between the endosomes and the trans Golgi network. Involved in the recruitment of SGSM2 to melanosomes and is required for the proper trafficking of melanogenic enzymes TYR, TYRP1 and DCT/TYRP2 to melanosomes in melanocytes. From Homo sapiens (Human).
   2033..2049    +  CDS            3xHA (fragment): three tandem HA epitope tags
   2060..2086    +  CDS            3xHA (fragment): three tandem HA epitope tags
   2093..2692    +  CDS            RAB9A: RAB9A_HUMAN - Also known as RAB9. Experimental evidence at protein level: Swiss-Prot protein existence level 1. Involved in the transport of proteins between the endosomes and the trans Golgi network. Involved in the recruitment of SGSM2 to melanosomes and is required for the proper trafficking of melanogenic enzymes TYR, TYRP1 and DCT/TYRP2 to melanosomes in melanocytes. From Homo sapiens (Human).
   2718..2802    +  CDS            large T antigen (fragment): large T antigen from SV40 (simian virus 40)
   2825..2946    +  polyA_signal   SV40 poly(A) signal: SV40 polyadenylation signal
   2980..3408    -  rep_origin     f1 ori (sequence partly withheld): f1 bacteriophage origin of replication; arrow indicates direction of (+) strand synthesis
   3435..3539    +  promoter       AmpR promoter: bla
   3541..3898    +  promoter       SV40 promoter: SV40 enhancer and early promoter
   3933..4727    +  CDS            NeoR/KanR: aminoglycoside phosphotransferase from Tn5; aph(3')-II (or nptII); confers resistance to neomycin, kanamycin, and G418 (Geneticin®)
   4748..4900    +  CDS            ble (fragment): BLE_KLEPN - Experimental evidence at protein level: Swiss-Prot protein existence level 1. Binding protein with a strong affinity to the bleomycin family of antibiotics. Binds to CL990; an antimitotic-antibiotic compound. From Klebsiella pneumoniae.
   4959..5006    +  polyA_signal   HSV TK poly(A) signal: herpes simplex virus thymidine kinase polyadenylation signal (Cole and Stacy, 1985)
   5097..5113    -  polyA_signal   bGH poly(A) signal (fragment): bovine growth hormone polyadenylation signal
   5335..5923    +  rep_origin     ori: high-copy-number ColE1/pMB1/pBR322/pUC origin of replication
>Addgene plasmid #12677 | DsRed-rab9 WT | addgene full sequence | sequence record 157882 | Addgene NGS Result
CATGCATTAGTTATTAATAGTAATCAATTACGGGGTCATTAGTTCATAGCCCATATATGGAGTTCCGCGT
TACATAACTTACGGTAAATGGCCCGCCTGGCTGACCGCCCAACGACCCCCGCCCATTGACGTCAATAATG
ACGTATGTTCCCATAGTAACGCCAATAGGGACTTTCCATTGACGTCAATGGGTGGAGTATTTACGGTAAA
CTGCCCACTTGGCAGTACATCAAGTGTATCATATGCCAAGTACGCCCCCTATTGACGTCAATGACGGTAA
ATGGCCCGCCTGGCATTATGCCCAGTACATGACCTTATGGGACTTTCCTACTTGGCAGTACATCTACGTA
TTAGTCATCGCTATTACCATGGTGATGCGGTTTTGGCAGTACATCAATGGGCGTGGATAGCGGTTTGACT
CACGGGGATTTCCAAGTCTCCACCCCATTGACGTCAATGGGAGTTTGTTTTGGCACCAAAATCAACGGGA
CTTTCCAAAATGTCGTAACAACTCCGCCCCATTGACGCAAATGGGCGGTAGGCGTGTACGGTGGGAGGTC
TATATAAGCAGAGCTGGTTTAGTGAACCGTCAGATCCGCTAGCGCTACCGGTCGCCACCATGGTGCGCTC
CTCCAAGAACGTCATCAAGGAGTTCATGCGCTTCAAGGTGCGCATGGAGGGCACCGTGAACGGCCACGAG
TTCGAGATCGAGGGCGAGGGCGAGGGCCGCCCCTACGAGGGCCACAACACCGTGAAGCTGAAGGTGACCA
AGGGCGGCCCCCTGCCCTTCGCCTGGGACATCCTGTCCCCCCAGTTCCAGTACGGCTCCAAGGTGTACGT
GAAGCACCCCGCCGACATCCCCGACTACAAGAAGCTGTCCTTCCCCGAGGGCTTCAAGTGGGAGCGCGTG
ATGAACTTCGAGGACGGCGGCGTGGTGACCGTGACCCAGGACTCCTCCCTGCAGGACGGCTGCTTCATCT
ACAAGGTGAAGTTCATCGGCGTGAACTTCCCCTCCGACGGCCCCGTAATGCAGAAGAAGACCATGGGCTG
GGAGGCCTCCACCGAGCGCCTGTACCCCCGCGACGGCGTGCTGAAGGGCGAGATCCACAAGGCCCTGAAG
CTGAAGGACGGCGGCCACTACCTGGTGGAGTTCAAGTCCATCTACATGGCCAAGAAGCCCGTGCAGCTGC
CCGGCTACTACTACGTGGACTCCAAGCTGGACATCACCTCCCACAACGAGGACTACACCATCGTGGAGCA
GTACGAGCGCACCGAGGGCCGCCACCACCTGTTCCTGCTCAGATCTCGAGCTCAAGCTTCGAATTCTGCA
GTCGACGGTACCGCGGGCCCGGGATCCATGTACCCATACGATGTTCCGGATTACGCTTACCCATACGATG
TTCCGGATTACGCTGGTACCGCAGGAAAATCATCACTTTTTAAAGTAATTCTCCTTGGAGATGGTGGAGT
TGGGAAGAGTTCACTTATGAACAGATATGTAACTAATAAGTTTGATACCCAGCTCTTCCATACAATAGGT
GTGGAATTTTTAAATAAAGATTTGGAAGTGGATGGACATTTTGTTACCATGCAGATTTGGGACACGGCAG
GTCAGGAGCGATTCCGAAGCCTGAGGACACCATTTTACAGAGGTTCTGACTGCTGCCTGCTTACTTTTAG
TGTCGATGATTCACAAAGCTTCCAGAACTTAAGTAACTGGAAGAAAGAATTCATATATTATGCAGATGTG
AAAGAGCCTGAGAGCTTTCCTTTTGTGATTCTGGGTAACAAGATTGACATAAGCGAACGGCAGGTGTCTA
CAGAAGAAGCCCAAGCTTGGTGCAGGGACAACGGCGACTATCCTTATTTTGAAACAAGTGCAAAAGATGC
CACAAATGTGGCAGCAGCCTTTGAGGAAGCGGTTCGAAGAGTTCTTGCTACCGAGGATAGGTCAGATCAT
TTGATTCAGACAGACACAGTCAATCTTCACCGAAAGCCCAAGCCTAGCTCATCTTGCTGTTGAGGATCCA
TGTACCCATACGATGTTCCGGATTACGCTTACCCATACGATGTTCCGGATTACGCTGGTACCGCAGGAAA
ATCATCACTTTTTAAAGTAATTCTCCTTGGAGATGGTGGAGTTGGGAAGAGTTCACTTATGAACAGATAT
GTAACTAATAAGTTTGATACCCAGCTCTTCCATACAATAGGTGTGGAATTTTTAAATAAAGATTTGGAAG
TGGATGGACATTTTGTTACCATGCAGATTTGGGACACGGCAGGTCAGGAGCGATTCCGAAGCCTGAGGAC
ACCATTTTACAGAGGTTCTGACTGCTGCCTGCTTACTTTTAGTGTCGATGATTCACAAAGCTTCCAGAAC
TTAAGTAACTGGAAGAAAGAATTCATATATTATGCAGATGTGAAAGAGCCTGAGAGCTTTCCTTTTGTGA
TTCTGGGTAACAAGATTGACATAAGCGAACGGCAGGTGTCTACAGAAGAAGCCCAAGCTTGGTGCAGGGA
CAACGGCGACTATCCTTATTTTGAAACAAGTGCAAAAGATGCCACAAATGTGGCAGCAGCCTTTGAGGAA
GCGGTTCGAAGAGTTCTTGCTACCGAGGATAGGTCAGATCATTTGATTCAGACAGACACAGTCAATCTTC
ACCGAAAGCCCAAGCCTAGCTCATCTTGCTGTTGAGGATCCACCGGATCTAGATAACTGATCATAATCAG
CCATACCACATTTGTAGAGGTTTTACTTGCTTTAAAAAACCTCCCACACCTCCCCCTGAACCTGAAACAT
AAAATGAATGCAATTGTTGTTGTTAACTTGTTTATTGCAGCTTATAATGGTTACAAATAAAGCAATAGCA
TCACAAATTTCACAAATAAAGCATTTTTTTCACTGCATTCTAGTTGTGGTTTGTCCAAACTCATCAATGT
ATCTTAACGCGTAAATTGTAAGCGTTAATATTTTGTTAAAATTCGCGTTAAATTTTTGTTAAATCAGCTC
ATTTTTTAACCAATAGGCCGAAATCGGCAAAATCCCTTATAAATCAAAAGAATAGACCGAGATAGGGT
[37 nt withheld, positions 3079-3115]
AAAGAACGTGGACTCCAACGTCAAAGG
[49 nt withheld, positions 3143-3191]
T
[91 nt withheld, positions 3193-3283]
G
[124 nt withheld, positions 3285-3408]
CAGGTGGCACTTTTCGGGGAAATGTGCGCGGAACCCCTATTTGTTTATTTTTCTAAATACATTCAAATAT
GTATCCGCTCATGAGACAATAACCCTGATAAATGCTTCAATAATATTGAAAAAGGAAGAGTCCTGAGGCG
GAAAGAACCAGCTGTGGAATGTGTGTCAGTTAGGGTGTGGAAAGTCCCCAGGCTCCCCAGCAGGCAGAAG
TATGCAAAGCATGCATCTCAATTAGTCAGCAACCAGGTGTGGAAAGTCCCCAGGCTCCCCAGCAGGCAGA
AGTATGCAAAGCATGCATCTCAATTAGTCAGCAACCATAGTCCCGCCCCTAACTCCGCCCATCCCGCCCC
TAACTCCGCCCAGTTCCGCCCATTCTCCGCCCCATGGCTGACTAATTTTTTTTATTTATGCAGAGGCCGA
GGCCGCCTCGGCCTCTGAGCTATTCCAGAAGTAGTGAGGAGGCTTTTTTGGAGGCCTAGGCTTTTGCAAA
GATCGATCAAGAGACAGGATGAGGATCGTTTCGCATGATTGAACAAGATGGATTGCACGCAGGTTCTCCG
GCCGCTTGGGTGGAGAGGCTATTCGGCTATGACTGGGCACAACAGACAATCGGCTGCTCTGATGCCGCCG
TGTTCCGGCTGTCAGCGCAGGGGCGCCCGGTTCTTTTTGTCAAGACCGACCTGTCCGGTGCCCTGAATGA
ACTGCAAGACGAGGCAGCGCGGCTATCGTGGCTGGCCACGACGGGCGTTCCTTGCGCAGCTGTGCTCGAC
GTTGTCACTGAAGCGGGAAGGGACTGGCTGCTATTGGGCGAAGTGCCGGGGCAGGATCTCCTGTCATCTC
ACCTTGCTCCTGCCGAGAAAGTATCCATCATGGCTGATGCAATGCGGCGGCTGCATACGCTTGATCCGGC
TACCTGCCCATTCGACCACCAAGCGAAACATCGCATCGAGCGAGCACGTACTCGGATGGAAGCCGGTCTT
GTCGATCAGGATGATCTGGACGAAGAGCATCAGGGGCTCGCGCCAGCCGAACTGTTCGCCAGGCTCAAGG
CGAGCATGCCCGACGGCGAGGATCTCGTCGTGACCCATGGCGATGCCTGCTTGCCGAATATCATGGTGGA
AAATGGCCGCTTTTCTGGATTCATCGACTGTGGCCGGCTGGGTGTGGCGGACCGCTATCAGGACATAGCG
TTGGCTACCCGTGATATTGCTGAAGAGCTTGGCGGCGAATGGGCTGACCGCTTCCTCGTGCTTTACGGTA
TCGCCGCTCCCGATTCGCAGCGCATCGCCTTCTATCGCCTTCTTGACGAGTTCTTCTGAGCGGGACTCTG
GGGTTCGAAATGACCGACCAAGCGACGCCCAACCTGCCATCACGAGATTTCGATTCCACCGCCGCCTTCT
ATGAAAGGTTGGGCTTCGGAATCGTTTTCCGGGACGCCGGCTGGATGATCCTCCAGCGCGGGGATCTCAT
GCTGGAGTTCTTCGCCCACCCTAGGGGGAGGCTAACTGAAACACGGAAGGAGACAATACCGGAAGGAACC
CGCGCTATGACGGCAATAAAAAGACAGAATAAAACGCACGGTGTTGGGTCGTTTGTTCATAAACGCGGGG
TTCGGTCCCAGGGCTGGCACTCTGTCGATACCCCACCGAGACCCCATTGGGGCCAATACGCCCGCGTTTC
TTCCTTTTCCCCACCCCACCCCCCAAGTTCGGGTGAAGGCCCAGGGCTCGCAGCCAACGTCGGGGCGGCA
GGCCCTGCCATAGCCTCAGGTTACTCATATATACTTTAGATTGATTTAAAACTTCATTTTTAATTTAAAA
GGATCTAGGTGAAGATCCTTTTTGATAATCTCATGACCAAAATCCCTTAACGTGAGTTTTCGTTCCACTG
AGCGTCAGACCCCGTAGAAAAGATCAAAGGATCTTCTTGAGATCCTTTTTTTCTGCGCGTAATCTGCTGC
TTGCAAACAAAAAAACCACCGCTACCAGCGGTGGTTTGTTTGCCGGATCAAGAGCTACCAACTCTTTTTC
CGAAGGTAACTGGCTTCAGCAGAGCGCAGATACCAAATACTGTTCTTCTAGTGTAGCCGTAGTTAGGCCA
CCACTTCAAGAACTCTGTAGCACCGCCTACATACCTCGCTCTGCTAATCCTGTTACCAGTGGCTGCTGCC
AGTGGCGATAAGTCGTGTCTTACCGGGTTGGACTCAAGACGATAGTTACCGGATAAGGCGCAGCGGTCGG
GCTGAACGGGGGGTTCGTGCACACAGCCCAGCTTGGAGCGAACGACCTACACCGAACTGAGATACCTACA
GCGTGAGCTATGAGAAAGCGCCACGCTTCCCGAAGGGAGAAAGGCGGACAGGTATCCGGTAAGCGGCAGG
GTCGGAACAGGAGAGCGCACGAGGGAGCTTCCAGGGGGAAACGCCTGGTATCTTTATAGTCCTGTCGGGT
TTCGCCACCTCTGACTTGAGCGTCGATTTTTGTGATGCTCGTCAGGGGGGCGGAGCCTATGGAAAAACGC
CAGCAACGCGGCCTTTTTACGGTTCCTGGCCTTTTGCTGGCCTTTTGCTCACATGTTCTTTCCTGCGTTA
TCCCCTGATTCTGTGGATAACCGTATTACCGC
