>Addgene plasmid #12677 | DsRed-rab9 WT | depositor partial sequence | sequence record 7400 | Author sequence
GGATCCATGTACCCATACGATGTTCCGGATTACGCTTACCCATACGATGTTCCGGATTACGCTGGTACCG
CAGGAAAATCATCACTTTTTAAAGTAATTCTCCTTGGAGATGGTGGAGTTGGGAAGAGTTCACTTATGAA
CAGATATGTAACTAATAAGTTTGATACCCAGCTCTTCCATACAATAGGTGTGGAATTTTTAAATAAAGAT
TTGGAAGTGGATGGACATTTTGTTACCATGCAGATTTGGGACACGGCAGGTCAGGAGCGATTCCGAAGCC
TGAGGACACCATTTTACAGAGGTTCTGACTGCTGCCTGCTTACTTTTAGTGTCGATGATTCACAAAGCTT
CCAGAACTTAAGTAACTGGAAGAAAGAATTCATATATTATGCAGATGTGAAAGAGCCTGAGAGCTTTCCT
TTTGTGATTCTGGGTAACAAGATTGACATAAGCGAACGGCAGGTGTCTACAGAAGAAGCCCAAGCTTGGT
GCAGGGACAACGGCGACTATCCTTATTTTGAAACAAGTGCAAAAGATGCCACAAATGTGGCAGCAGCCTT
TGAGGAAGCGGTTCGAAGAGTTCTTGCTACCGAGGATAGGTCAGATCATTTGATTCAGACAGACACAGTC
AATCTTCACCGAAAGCCCAAGCCTAGCTCATCTTGCTGTTGAGGATCC
