>Addgene plasmid #12677 | DsRed-rab9 WT | addgene partial sequence | sequence record 50885 | DsRed1-C 5'-AGCTGGACATCACCTCCCACAACG-3'
CAGTACGAGCGCACCGAGGGCCGCCACCACCTGTTCCTGCTCAGATCTCGAGCTCAAGCTTCGAATTCTG
CAGTCGACGGTACCGCGGGCCCGGGATCCATGTACCCATACGATGTTCCGGATTACGCTTACCCATACGA
TGTTCCGGATTACGCTGGTACCGCAGGAAAATCATCACTTTTTAAAGTAATTCTCCTTGGAGATGGTGGA
GTTGGGAAGAGTTCACTTATGAACAGATATGTAACTAATAAGTTTGATACCCAGCTCTTCCATACAATAG
GTGTGGAATTTTTAAATAAAGATTTGGAAGTGGATGGACATTTTGTTACCATGCAGATTTGGGACACGGC
AGGTCAGGAGCGATTCCGAAGCCTGAGGACACCATTTTACAGAGGTTCTGACTGCTGCCTGCTTACTTTT
AGTGTCGATGATTCACAAAGCTTCCAGAACTTAAGTAACTGGAAGAAAGAATTCATATATTATGCAGATG
TGAAAGAGCCTGAGAGCTTTCCTTTTGTGATTCTGGGTAACAAGATTGACATAAGCGAACGGCAGGTGTC
TACAGAAGAAGCCCAAGCTTGGTGCAGGGACAACGGCGACTATCCTTATTTTGAAACAAGTGCAAAAGAT
GCCACAAATGTGGCAGCAGCCTTTGAGGAAGCGGTTCGAAGAGTTCTTGCTACCGAGGATAGGTCAGATC
ATTTGATTCAGACAGACACAGTCAATCTTCACCGAAAGCCCAAGCCTAGCTCATCTTGCTGTTGAGGATC
CATGTACCCATACGATGTTCCGGATTACGCTTACCCATACGATGTTCCGGATTACGCTGGTACCGCAGGA
AAATCATCACTTTTTAAAGTAATTCTCCTTGGAGATGGTGGAGTTGGGAAGAGTTCACTTATGAACAGAT
AT
